Addgene plasmid #152773: pGBW-m4133646
Purpose: Mammalian expression plasmid for SARS-CoV-2 endoRNAse
Depositing lab: Ginkgo Bioworks & Benjie Chen. Depositing organization: Ginkgo Bioworks.
Backbone
  Vector backbone: pTwist_CMV_Hygro_6
  Backbone size w/o insert (bp): 6525
  Vector type: Mammalian Expression
  Selectable markers: Hygromycin
Growth in bacteria
  Bacterial resistance: Ampicillin, 100 μg/mL
  Growth temperature: 37°C
  Growth strain: DH5alpha
  Copy number: High Copy
Gene/Insert
  Gene/Insert name: SARS-CoV-2 endoRNAse
  Species: Severe acute respiratory syndrome coronavirus 2
  Insert size (bp): 1037
  Mutation: wt
  Entrez Gene: ORF1ab (a.k.a. GU280_gp01)
  Promoter: CMV
  Tag / fusion protein: Cleavable TEV;V5 (C terminal on backbone)
  Cloning method: Unknown
Resource information
  A portion of this plasmid was derived from a plasmid made by: GinkgoBioworks
Depositor comments: NCBI reference sequence: YP_009725310.1
How to cite: pGBW-m4133646 was a gift from Ginkgo Bioworks & Benjie Chen (Addgene plasmid # 152773 ; http://n2t.net/addgene:152773 ; RRID:Addgene_152773)
