[The description below was written by a language model from this plasmid's Addgene catalogue record and pLannotate feature annotations shown in this document.]
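Description:
pGBW-m4133646 is a mammalian expression plasmid built on the pTwist_CMV_Hygro_6 backbone that carries the wild-type coding sequence for the SARS-CoV-2 endoRNAse, a mature cleavage product of the viral ORF1ab replicase polyprotein. It is propagated in E. coli as a high-copy plasmid through a ColE1/pUC-type origin and is selected with ampicillin via a full-length β-lactamase gene. For selection in mammalian cells, it carries a separate cassette in which the human ubiquitin C promoter drives hygromycin B phosphotransferase, followed by a synthetic polyadenylation signal.

The roughly 1 kb insert sits downstream of the CMV immediate-early enhancer and promoter elements and is terminated by an SV40 polyadenylation signal. The automated annotation matches this open reading frame to the SARS-CoV-2 replicase polyprotein 1ab. The functional text attached to that match describes the 2'-O-methyltransferase, but this is generic wording from the polyprotein entry rather than a description of this fragment, which the catalogue identifies as the endoRNAse. According to the catalogue, the backbone supplies a C-terminal V5 epitope tag that is removable through a TEV protease site. These tag elements are not annotated separately in the feature table, although the annotated coding region is slightly longer than the stated insert size. The backbone also includes 5' and 3' β-globin insulator elements, bacterial rrnG and T7 terminators, and additional synthetic poly(A) signals flanking the cassettes, which presumably limit transcriptional read-through and interference between units.

The construct is suited to transient expression of the tagged viral protein in mammalian cells, or to hygromycin-selected stable expression. The V5 tag allows detection or purification.
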