Features (pLannotate 1.2.2; 19 found; start..end, strand, type, name):
      8..1084    +  CDS            rep (fragment): R1AB_SARS2 - Experimental evidence at protein level: Swiss-Prot protein existence level 1. [2'-O-methyltransferase]: Methyltransferase that mediates mRNA cap 2'-O-ribose methylation to the 5'-cap structure of viral mRNAs. N7-methyl guanosine cap is a prerequisite for binding of nsp16. Therefore plays an essential role in viral mRNAs cap methylation which is essential to evade immune system. From Severe acute respiratory syndrome coronavirus 2 (2019-nCoV) (SARS-CoV-2).
   1177..1298    -  polyA_signal   SV40 poly(A) signal: SV40 polyadenylation signal
   1321..1390    -  CDS            large T antigen (fragment): large T antigen from SV40 (simian virus 40)
   1413..1459    +  terminator     T7 terminator: transcription terminator for bacteriophage T7 RNA polymerase
   1489..1625    +  terminator     rrnG terminator: transcription terminator from the E. coli ribosomal RNA rrnG operon (Albrechtsen et al., 1991)
   1670..1741    +  misc_feature   3' β-globin insulator: insulator downstream of the human β-globin locus (Farrell et al., 2002)
   1967..2555    -  rep_origin     ori: high-copy-number ColE1/pMB1/pBR322/pUC origin of replication
   2727..2791    -  CDS            bla(M) (fragment): β-lactamase lacking the signal sequence; bla(M); allows cytosolic expression of β-lactamase
   3055..4264    +  promoter       UbC promoter: human ubiquitin C promoter
   4274..5295    +  CDS            HygR (fragment): hygromycin B phosphotransferase confers resistance to hygromycin
   5323..5371    +  polyA_signal   poly(A) signal: synthetic polyadenylation signal
   5637..6497    +  CDS            AmpR: β-lactamase; bla; confers resistance to ampicillin, carbenicillin, and related antibiotics
   6510..6646    +  terminator     rrnG terminator: transcription terminator from the E. coli ribosomal RNA rrnG operon (Albrechtsen et al., 1991)
   6791..6862    +  misc_feature   5' β-globin insulator: insulator upstream of the human β-globin locus (Farrell et al., 2002)
   6867..6913    -  terminator     T7 terminator: transcription terminator for bacteriophage T7 RNA polymerase
   6931..6979    -  polyA_signal   poly(A) signal: synthetic polyadenylation signal
   7060..7363    +  enhancer       CMV enhancer: human cytomegalovirus immediate early enhancer
   7436..7453    -  promoter       CMV promoter (fragment): human cytomegalovirus (CMV) immediate early promoter
   7516..7567    +  promoter       CMVd2 promoter: truncated human cytomegalovirus (CMV) immediate early promoter that yields moderately reduced expression relative to the full-length promoter
>Addgene plasmid #152773 | pGBW-m4133646 | depositor full sequence | sequence record 295785 | Full Sequence
CACCATGTCACTGGAGAACGTTGCTTTCAATGTAGTGAACAAGGGGCACTTTGACGGACAGCAAGGCGAA
GTGCCGGTCAGTATCATAAATAATACGGTGTACACCAAAGTCGATGGTGTTGACGTGGAGTTATTTGAAA
ACAAGACAACTTTGCCTGTCAATGTGGCCTTCGAGCTGTGGGCAAAACGCAACATTAAGCCAGTACCCGA
AGTGAAAATCCTCAACAATCTTGGCGTTGATATTGCCGCAAACACTGTTATCTGGGATTATAAGCGAGAT
GCGCCTGCCCATATATCCACCATTGGAGTGTGTTCTATGACAGACATCGCTAAAAAGCCCACCGAGACAA
TTTGCGCGCCACTCACGGTATTCTTTGACGGGAGGGTCGACGGTCAGGTGGATCTGTTTAGAAATGCCCG
TAACGGCGTACTTATTACTGAAGGAAGCGTGAAAGGCCTACAGCCCAGTGTTGGGCCGAAGCAAGCAAGC
CTAAATGGAGTCACACTGATCGGAGAGGCTGTGAAAACCCAGTTCAACTACTATAAGAAGGTCGACGGCG
TGGTTCAGCAGCTGCCTGAGACATACTTTACCCAATCGCGGAATCTGCAAGAATTTAAGCCCAGATCCCA
GATGGAGATTGACTTCTTGGAACTGGCCATGGATGAGTTCATCGAACGGTATAAGCTCGAGGGCTACGCC
TTCGAGCACATAGTTTATGGGGATTTTTCTCATTCACAGTTAGGCGGTCTGCACTTGCTCATCGGATTAG
CGAAACGCTTTAAAGAGAGCCCATTCGAACTTGAAGACTTTATCCCAATGGACTCAACTGTGAAGAATTA
CTTCATAACTGACGCTCAGACAGGGTCCAGCAAGTGCGTCTGTTCTGTTATTGATTTGCTACTTGATGAT
TTCGTGGAGATTATTAAATCACAGGACCTGTCCGTGGTTTCGAAGGTCGTGAAAGTAACCATCGACTATA
CGGAAATTAGTTTCATGCTTTGGTGTAAGGATGGCCATGTGGAGACATTTTATCCTAAGCTCCAGGAAAA
CCTTTACTTTCAGTCGGGGAAACCTATACCCAATCCACTTCTCGGCTTAGATTCTACCTAAGGATCCGCA
GGCCTCTGCTAGCTTGACTGACTGAGATACAGCGTACCTTCAGCTCACAGACATGATAAGATACATTGAT
GAGTTTGGACAAACCACAACTAGAATGCAGTGAAAAAAATGCTTTATTTGTGAAATTTGTGATGCTATTG
CTTTATTTGTAACCATTATAAGCTGCAATAAACAAGTTAACAACAACAATTGCATTCATTTTATGTTTCA
GGTTCAGGGGGAGGTGTGGGAGGTTTTTTAAAGCAAGTAAAACCTCTACAAATGTGGTATTGGCCCATCT
CTATCGGTATCGTAGCATAACCCCTTGGGGCCTCTAAACGGGTCTTGAGGGGTTTTTTGTGCCCCTCGGG
CCGGATTGCTATCTACCGGCATTGGCGCAGAAAAAAATGCCTGATGCGACGCTGCGCGTCTTATACTCCC
ACATATGCCAGATTCAGCAACGGATACGGCTTCCCCAACTTGCCCACTTCCATACGTGTCCTCCTTACCA
GAAATTTATCCTTAAGGTCGTCAGCTATCCTGCAGGCGATCTCTCGATTTCGATCAAGACATTCCTTTAA
TGGTCTTTTCTGGACACCACTAGGGGTCAGAAGTAGTTCATCAAACTTTCTTCCCTCCCTAATCTCATTG
GTTACCTTGGGCTATCGAAACTTAATTAACCAGTCAAGTCAGCTACTTGGCGAGATCGACTTGTCTGGGT
TTCGACTACGCTCAGAATTGCGTCAGTCAAGTTCGATCTGGTCCTTGCTATTGCACCCGTTCTCCGATTA
CGAGTTTCATTTAAATCATGTGAGCAAAAGGCCAGCAAAAGGCCAGGAACCGTAAAAAGGCCGCGTTGCT
GGCGTTTTTCCATAGGCTCCGCCCCCCTGACGAGCATCACAAAAATCGACGCTCAAGTCAGAGGTGGCGA
AACCCGACAGGACTATAAAGATACCAGGCGTTTCCCCCTGGAAGCTCCCTCGTGCGCTCTCCTGTTCCGA
CCCTGCCGCTTACCGGATACCTGTCCGCCTTTCTCCCTTCGGGAAGCGTGGCGCTTTCTCATAGCTCACG
CTGTAGGTATCTCAGTTCGGTGTAGGTCGTTCGCTCCAAGCTGGGCTGTGTGCACGAACCCCCCGTTCAG
CCCGACCGCTGCGCCTTATCCGGTAACTATCGTCTTGAGTCCAACCCGGTAAGACACGACTTATCGCCAC
TGGCAGCAGCCACTGGTAACAGGATTAGCAGAGCGAGGTATGTAGGCGGTGCTACAGAGTTCTTGAAGTG
GTGGCCTAACTACGGCTACACTAGAAGAACAGTATTTGGTATCTGCGCTCTGCTGAAGCCAGTTACCTTC
GGAAAAAGAGTTGGTAGCTCTTGATCCGGCAAACAAACCACCGCTGGTAGCGGTGGTTTTTTTGTTTGCA
AGCAGCAGATTACGCGCAGAAAAAAAGGATCTCAAGAAGATCCTTTGATCTTTTCTACGGGGTCTGACGC
TCAGTGGAACGAAAACTCACGTTAAGGGATTTTGGTCATGAGATTATCAAAAAGGATCTTCACCTAGATC
CTTTTAAATTAAAAATGAAGTTTTAAATCAATCTAAAGTATATATGAGTAAACTTGGTCTGACAGTTACC
AATGCTTAATCAGTGAGGCACCTATCTCAGCGATCTGTCTATTTCGTTCATCCATAGTTGCATTTAAATT
TCCGAACTCTCCAAGGCCCTCGTCGGAAAATCTTCAAACCTTTCGTCCGATCCATCTTGCAGGCTACCTC
TCGAACGAACTATCGCAAGTCTCTTGGCCGGCCTTGCGCCTTGGCTATTGCTTGGCAGCGCCTATCGCCA
GGTATTACTCCAATCCCGAATATCCGAGATCGGGATCACCCGAGAGAAGTTCAACCTACATCCTCAATCC
CGATCTATCCGAGATCCGAGGAATATCGAAATCGGGGCGCGCCTGGCCTCCGCGCCGGGTTTTGGCGCCT
CCCGCGGGCGCCCCCCTCGTCACGGCGAGCGCTGCCACGTCAGACGAAGGGCGCAGGAGCGTCCTGATCC
TTCCGCCCGGACGCTCAGGACAGCGGCCCGCTGCTCATAAGACTCGGCCTTAGAACCCCAGTATCAGCAG
AAGGACATTTTAGGACGGGACTTGGGTGACTCTAGGGCACTGGTTTTCTTTCCAGAGAGCGGAACAGGCG
AGGAAAAGTAGTCCCTTCTCGGCGATTCTGCGGAGGGATCTCCGTGGGGCGGTGAACGCCGATGATTATA
TAAGGACGCGCCGGGTGTGGCACAGCTAGTTCCGTCGCAGCCGGGATTTGGGTCGCGGTTCTTGTTTGTG
GATCGCTGTGATCGTCACTTGGTGAGTAGCGGGCTGCTGGGCTGGCCGGGGCTTTCGTGGCCGCCGGGCC
GCTCGGTGGGACGGAAGCGTGTGGAGAGACCGCCAAGGGCTGTAGTCTGGGTCCGCGAGCAAGGTTGCCC
TGAACTGGGGGTTGGGGGGAGCGCAGCAAAATGGCGGCTGTTCCCGAGTCTTGAATGGAAGACGCTTGTG
AGGCGGGCTGTGAGGTCGTTGAAACAAGGTGGGGGGCATGGTGGGCGGCAAGAACCCAAGGTCTTGAGCC
CTTCGCTAATGCGGGAAAGCTCTTATTCGGGTGAGATGGGCTGGGCACCATCTGGGGACCCTGACGTGAA
GTTTGTCACTGACTGGAGAACTCGGTTTGTCGTCTGTTGCGGGGGCGGCAGTTATGGCGGTGCCGTTGGG
CAGTGCACCCGTACCTTTGGGAGCGCGCGCCCTCGTCGTGTCGTGACGTCACCCGTTCTGTTGGCTTATA
ATGCAGGGTGGGGCCACCTGCCGGTAGGTGTGCGGTAGGCTTTTCTCCGTCGCAGGACGCAGGGTTCGGG
CCTAGGGTAGGCTCTCCTGAATCGACAGGCGCCGGACCTCTGGTGAGGGGAGGGATAAGTGAGGCGTCAG
TTTCTTTGGTCGGTTTTATGTACCTATCTTCTTAAGTAGCTGAAGCTCCGGTTTTGAACTATGCGCTCGG
GGTTGGCGAGTGTGTTTTGTGAAGTTTTTTAGGCACCTTTTGAAATGTAATCATTTGGGTCAATATGTAA
TTTTCAGTGTTAGACTTGTAAATTGTCCGCTAAATTCTGGCCGTTTTTGGCTTTTTTGTTAGACAACATG
GGTAAAAAGCCTGAACTCACCGCGACGTCTGTCGAGAAGTTTCTGATCGAAAAGTTCGACAGCGTCTCCG
ACCTGATGCAGCTCTCGGAGGGCGAAGAATCTCGTGCTTTCAGCTTCGATGTAGGAGGGCGTGGATATGT
CCTGCGGGTAAATAGCTGCGCCGATGGTTTCTACAAAGATCGTTATGTTTATCGGCACTTTGCATCCGCC
GCGCTCCCGATTCCGGAAGTGCTTGACATTGGGGAGTTCAGCGAGAGCCTGACCTATTGCATCTCCCGCC
GTGCACAGGGTGTCACGTTGCAAGACCTGCCTGAAACCGAACTGCCCGCTGTTCTGCAGCCGGTCGCGGA
GGCAATGGATGCCATCGCTGCCGCCGATCTTAGCCAGACGAGCGGGTTCGGCCCATTCGGACCGCAAGGA
ATCGGTCAATACACTACATGGCGTGATTTCATATGCGCGATTGCTGATCCCCATGTGTATCACTGGCAAA
CTGTGATGGACGACACCGTCAGTGCGTCCGTCGCGCAGGCTCTCGATGAGCTGATGCTTTGGGCCGAGGA
CTGCCCCGAAGTCCGGCACCTCGTGCACGCGGATTTCGGCTCCAACAATGTCCTGACGGACAATGGCCGC
ATAACAGCGGTCATTGACTGGAGCGAGGCGATGTTCGGGGATTCCCAATACGAGGTCGCCAACATCTTCT
TCTGGAGGCCGTGGTTGGCTTGTATGGAGCAGCAGACGCGCTACTTCGAGCGGAGGCATCCGGAGCTTGC
AGGATCGCCCCGGCTCCGGGCGTATATGCTCCGCATTGGTCTTGACCAACTCTATCAGAGCTTGGTTGAC
GGCAATTTCGATGATGCAGCTTGGGCGCAGGGTCGATGCGACGCAATCGTCCGATCCGGAGCCGGGACTG
TCGGGCGTACACAAATCGCCCGCAGAAGCGCCGCCGTCTGGACCGATGGCTGTGTAGAAGTACTCGCCGA
TAGTGGAAACCGACGCCCCAGCACTCGTCCGAGGGCAAAGGAATAAGCTAGTATGTAAGCCTAGTCTTAG
ATAATAAAATCGCTATCCATCGAAGATGGATGTGTGTTGGTTTTTTGTGTGTGTAACGCTAGGCGCGCCT
GGTGTACCGAGAACGATCCTCTCAGTGCGAGTCTCGACGATCCATATCGTTGCTTGGCAGTCAGCCAGTC
GGAATCCAGCTTGGGACCCAGGAAGTCCAATCGTCAGATATTGTACTCAAGCCTGGTCACGGCAGCGTAC
CGATCTGTTTAAACCTAGATATTGATAGTCTGATCGGTCAACGTATAATCGAGTCCTAGCTTTTGCAAAC
ATCTATCAAGAGACAGGATCAGCAGGAGGCTTTCGCATGAGTATTCAACATTTCCGTGTCGCCCTTATTC
CCTTTTTTGCGGCATTTTGCCTTCCTGTTTTTGCTCACCCAGAAACGCTGGTGAAAGTAAAAGATGCTGA
AGATCAGTTGGGTGCGCGAGTGGGTTACATCGAACTGGATCTCAACAGCGGTAAGATCCTTGAGAGTTTT
CGCCCCGAAGAACGCTTTCCAATGATGAGCACTTTTAAAGTTCTGCTATGTGGCGCGGTATTATCCCGTA
TTGACGCCGGGCAAGAGCAACTCGGTCGCCGCATACACTATTCTCAGAATGACTTGGTTGAGTATTCACC
AGTCACAGAAAAGCATCTTACGGATGGCATGACAGTAAGAGAATTATGCAGTGCTGCCATAACCATGAGT
GATAACACTGCGGCCAACTTACTTCTGACAACGATTGGAGGACCGAAGGAGCTAACCGCTTTTTTGCACA
ACATGGGGGATCATGTAACTCGCCTTGATCGTTGGGAACCGGAGCTGAATGAAGCCATACCAAACGACGA
GCGTGACACCACGATGCCTGTAGCAATGGCAACAACCTTGCGTAAACTATTAACTGGCGAACTACTTACT
CTAGCTTCCCGGCAACAGTTGATAGACTGGATGGAGGCGGATAAAGTTGCAGGACCACTTCTGCGCTCGG
CCCTTCCGGCTGGCTGGTTTATTGCTGATAAATCTGGAGCCGGTGAGCGTGGGTCTCGCGGTATCATTGC
AGCACTGGGGCCAGATGGTAAGCCCTCCCGTATCGTAGTTATCTACACGACGGGGAGTCAGGCAACTATG
GATGAACGAAATAGACAGATCGCTGAGATAGGTGCCTCACTGATTAAGCATTGGTAACCGATTCTAGGTG
CATTGGCGCAGAAAAAAATGCCTGATGCGACGCTGCGCGTCTTATACTCCCACATATGCCAGATTCAGCA
ACGGATACGGCTTCCCCAACTTGCCCACTTCCATACGTGTCCTCCTTACCAGAAATTTATCCTTAAGATC
GTTTAAACTCGACTCTGGCTCTATCGAATCTCCGTCGTTTCGAGCTTACGCGAACAGCCGTGGCGCTCAT
TTGCTCGTCGGGCATCGAATCTCGTCAGCTATCGTCAGCTTACCTTTTTGGCAGCGATCGCGGCTCCCGA
CATCTTGGACCATTAGCTCCACAGGTATCTTCTTCCCTCTAGTGGTCATAACAGCAGCTTCAGCTACCTC
TCAATTCAAAAAACCCCTCAAGACCCGTTTAGAGGCCCCAAGGGGTTATGCTATCAATCGTTGCGTTACA
CACACAAAAAACCAACACACATCCATCTTCGATGGATAGCGATTTTATTATCTAACTGCTGATCGAGTGT
AGCCAGATCTAGTAATCAATTACGGGGTCATTAGTTCATAGCCCATATATGGAGTTCCGCGTTACATAAC
TTACGGTAAATGGCCCGCCTGGCTGACCGCCCAACGACCCCCGCCCATTGACGTCAATAATGACGTATGT
TCCCATAGTAACGCCAATAGGGACTTTCCATTGACGTCAATGGGTGGAGTATTTACGGTAAACTGCCCAC
TTGGCAGTACATCAAGTGTATCATATGCCAAGTACGCCCCCTATTGACGTCAATGACGGTAAATGGCCCG
CCTGGCATTATGCCCAGTACATGACCTTATGGGACTTTCCTACTTGGCAGTACATCTACGTATTAGTCAT
CGCTATTACCATGCTGATGCGGTTTTGGCAGTACATCAATGGGCGTGGATAGCGGTTTGACTCACGGGGA
TTTCCAAGTCTCCACCCCATTGACGTCAATGGGAGTTTGTTTTGGCACCAAAATCAACGGGACTTTCCAA
AATGTCGTAACAACTCCGCCCCATTGACGCAAATGGGCGGTAGGCGTGTACGGTGGGAGGTCTATATAAG
CAGAGCTGGTTTAGTGAACCGTCAGATCAGATCTTTGTCGATCCTACCATCCACTCGACACACCCGCCAG
CGGCCGC
